>Addgene plasmid #57226 | PS-CFP2-FAK-5 | addgene full sequence | sequence record 178438 | Addgene NGS Result
CGTTACATAACTTACGGTAAATGGCCCGCCTGGCTGACCGCCCAACGACCCCCGCCCATTGACGTCAATA
ATGACGTATGTTCCCATAGTAACGCCAATAGGGACTTTCCATTGACGTCAATGGGTGGAGTATTTACGGT
AAACTGCCCACTTGGCAGTACATCAAGTGTATCATATGCCAAGTACGCCCCCTATTGACGTCAATGACGG
TAAATGGCCCGCCTGGCATTATGCCCAGTACATGACCTTATGGGACTTTCCTACTTGGCAGTACATCTAC
GTATTAGTCATCGCTATTACCATGGTGATGCGGTTTTGGCAGTACATCAATGGGCGTGGATAGCGGTTTG
ACTCACGGGGATTTCCAAGTCTCCACCCCATTGACGTCAATGGGAGTTTGTTTTGGCACCAAAATCAACG
GGACTTTCCAAAATGTCGTAACAACTCCGCCCCATTGACGCAAATGGGCGGTAGGCGTGTACGGTGGGAG
GTCTATATAAGCAGAGCTGGTTTAGTGAACCGTCAGATCCGCTAGCGCTACCGGTCGCCACCATGAGCAA
GGGCGCCGAGCTGTTCACCGGCATCGTGCCCATCCTGATCGAGCTGAATGGCGATGTGAATGGCCACAAG
TTCAGCGTGAGCGGCGAGGGCGAGGGCGATGCCACCTACGGCAAGCTGACCCTGAAGTTCATCTGCACCA
CCGGCAAGCTGCCTGTGCCCTGGCCCACCCTGGTGGCCACCCTGAGCTACGGCGTGCAGTGCTTCTCACG
CTACCCCGATCACATGAAGCAGCACGACTTCTTCAAGAGCGCCATGCCTGAGGGCTACATCCAGGAGCGC
ACCATCTTCTTCGAGGATGACGGCAACTACAAGACGCGCGCCGAGGTGAAGTTCGAGGGCGATACCCTGG
TGAGTCGCATCGAGCTGACCGGCACTGATTTCAAGGAGGATGGCAACATCCTGGGCAATAAGATGGAGTA
CAACTACAACGCCACCAATGTGTACATCGTGGCCGACAAGGCCAGGAATGGCATCAAGGTGAACTTCAAG
GTCCGCCACAACATCAAGGATGGCAGCGTGCAGCTGGCCGACCACTACCAGCAGAATACCCCCATCGGCG
ATGGCCCTGTGCTGCTGCCCGATAACCACTACCTGTCCACCCAGAGCGCCCTGTCCAAGGACCCCAACGA
GAAGCGCGATCACATGATCTACCTCGAGTTCGTGACCGCCGCCGCCATCACCCACGGCATGGATGAGCTG
TACAAGTCCGGACTCAGATCTATGGCAGCAGCTTACCTTGATCCAAACTTGAATCATACACCAAGTTCAA
GTGCAAAGACGCACCTCGGTACTGGGATGGAGCGTTCCCCGGGGGCCATGGAGCGAGTCCTAAAGGTTTT
TCACTACTTTGAAAACAGCAGCGAGCCAACGACGTGGGCCAGCATTATCCGGCATGGAGATGCTACTGAT
GTTCGAGGCATAATACAGAAGATTGTGGACTGTCACAAAGTGAAAAATGTGGCCTGCTATGGGTTGCGAC
TCAGTCATCTGCAGTCTGAGGAGGTTCACTGGCTGCACCTGGACATGGGGGTATCCAATGTGAGAGAGAA
ATTTGAACTAGCACATCCTCCAGAAGAATGGAAATATGAACTGAGAATTCGGTACCTGCCC
[369 nt withheld, positions 1672-2040]
GACAAGGAATGCTTCAAGTGTGCCCTTGGTTCAAGCTGGATTATTTCAGTGGAGCTGGCAATTGGCCCAG
AGGAAGGAATCAGCTACCTTACAGACAAGGGTGCAAATCCAACTCACCTGGCAGATTTTAATCAAGTACA
AACTATTCAGTATTCAAACAGTGAAGACAAGGACAGAAAAGGGATGTTGCAACTGAAGATAGCTGGTGCA
CCTGAGCCTCTGACAGTGACAGCACCATCCTTAACCATTGCAGAGAATATGGCTGACTTGATAGACGGAT
ACTGCCGACTGGTGAATGGAGCCACGCAATCTTTTATTATCAGGCCACAGAAAGAAGGTGAAAGAGCTTT
ACCATCAATACCAAAGCTGGCCAACAATGAGAAGCAAGGAGTAAGGTCGCACACAGTCTCTGTATCAGAA
ACAGATGACTATGCAGAGATAATAGATGAAGAAGATACTTATACAATGCCATCAACCAGAGATTATGAAA
TTCAAAGGGAGAGAATTGAACTGGGGCGCTGCATTGGTGAAGGACAGTTTGGAGATGTGCACCAAGGAAT
TTACATGAGTCCGGAAAATCCAGCTATGGCTGTAGCAATCAAAACATGTAAAAACTGCACCTCAGACAGC
GTTAGAGAAAAGTTCCTACAAGAAGCCTTAACAATGCGTCAGTTTGATCATCCTCACATTGTGAAGCTCA
TTGGAGTTATTACAGAAAACCCAGTGTGGATAATCATGGAGCTCTGTACACTTGGAGAGTTGAGATCGTT
TCTGCAAGTAAGAAAATTCAGCTTGGACCTGGCCTCCCTCATCCTCTACGCTTACCAGCTTAGCACAGCA
CTTGCTTACCTAGAGAGCAAAAGATTTGTACATAGAGATATTGCTGCTAGGAACGTGCTGGTATCTGCCA
CTGACTGTGTGAAATTGGGTGACTTTGGCTTATCCCGATACATGGAAGACAGTACTTACTATAAAGCTTC
CAAAGGAAAGTTACCTATCAAATGGATGGCTCCAGAGTCAATCAACTTCCGACGGTTTACCTCAGCAAGC
GATGTGTGGATGTTTGGTGTGTGTATGTGGGAGATCCTGATGCATGGGGTAAAGCCCTTCCAGGGAGTGA
AAAATAATGATGTTATTGGTCGGATTGAGAACGGTGAGCGGCTCCCCATGCCTCCGAACTGCCCTCCCAC
CCTCTACAGCCTTATGACCAAGTGCTGGGCATACGACCCTAGTAGACGACCCAGGTTTACTGAACTTAAA
GCACAACTCAGTACAATACTGGAGGAGGAGAAGCTGCAGCAAGAGGAACGAATGAGAATGGAATCCAGGC
GACAAGTCACAGTATCCTGGGACTCAGGAGGATCAGATGAAGCTCCTCCCAAGCCCAGCAGGCCTGGTTA
CCCCAGCCCAAGGTCCAGTGAAGGGTTTTATCCGAGTCCTCAGCATATGGTACAGCCAAATCACTACCAG
GTATCTGGCTACTCTGGTTCTCATGGGATACCAGCCATGGCAGGCAGCATTTATCCTGGGCAAGCTTCTC
TCTTGGATCAAACAGATTCCTGGAACCATCGACCTCAGGAAGTATCAGCATGGCAGCCAAACATGGAGGA
TTCGGGCACTTTGGATGTACGAGGAATGGGGCAGGTTCTGCCCACACATCTCATGGAGGAGAGGTTAATA
AGACAACAGCAAGAGATGGAAGAAGATCAACGCTGGCTTGAGAAAGAGGAACGATTCCTGGTAATGAAAC
CTGATGTGCGGCTCTCCAGAGGCAGCATTGAACGGGAGGACGGAGGTCTCCAGGGCCCAGCTGGTAACCA
GCACATATATCAGCCTGTGGGTAAACCAGATCATGCCGCTCCACCAAAGAAGCCCCCTCGCCCTGGAGCC
CCCCACTTGGGCAGCCTCGCGAGCCTGAACAGCCCCGTGGACAGCTACAACGAAGGCGTGAAGATCAAGC
CACAGGAAATCAGCCCTCCTCCTACGGCCAACCTGGACCGCTCCAATGACAAAGTCTATGAGAATGTAAC
CGGGCTGGTGAAAGCTGTCATAGAGATGTCCAGTAAAATACAGCCAGCTCCGCCAGAGGAGTACGTGCCC
ATGGTAAAGGAGGTTGGCTTGGCGCTGAGAACCTTGCTAGCAACAGTGGATGAGTCGCTGCCAGTGCTTC
CTGCAAGCACCCACAGAGAGATTGAGATGGCCCAGAAACTGCTGAACTCTGACCTGGCTGAGCTCATTAA
CAAGATGAAGCTGGCCCAGCAGTACGTCATGACCAGCCTGCAGCAGGAGTACAAGAAGCAAATGCTGACG
GCTGCTCACGCTCTGGCTGTGGATGCCAAGAACTTGCTGGATGTCATCGATCAAGCCAGACTGAAAATGA
TCAGCCAGTCCAGGCCCACTAAGCTGCCGTAGCCGAATTCTGCAGATGGGATCCACCGGATCTAGATAAC
TGATCATAATCAGCCATACCACATTTGTAGAGGTTTTACTTGCTTTAAAAAACCTCCCACACCTCCCCCT
GAACCTGAAACATAAAATGAATGCAATTGTTGTTGTTAACTTGTTTATTGCAGCTTATAATGGTTACAAA
TAAAGCAATAGCATCACAAATTTCACAAATAAAGCATTTTTTTCACTGCATTCTAGTTGTGGTTTGTCCA
AACTCATCAATGTATCTTAACGCGTAAATTGTAAGCGTTAATATTTTGTTAAAATTCGCGTTAAATTTTT
GTTAAATCAGCTCATTTTTTAACCAATAGGCCGAAATCGGCAAAATCCCTTATAAATCAAAAGAATAGAC
CGAGATAGGGT
[37 nt withheld, positions 4852-4888]
AAAGAACGTGGACTCCAACGTCAAAGG
[49 nt withheld, positions 4916-4964]
T
[91 nt withheld, positions 4966-5056]
G
[124 nt withheld, positions 5058-5181]
CAGGTGGCACTTTTCGGGGAAATGTGCGCGGAACCCCTATTTGTTTATTTTTCTAAATACATTCAAATAT
GTATCCGCTCATGAGACAATAACCCTGATAAATGCTTCAATAATATTGAAAAAGGAAGAGTCCTGAGGCG
GAAAGAACCAGCTGTGGAATGTGTGTCAGTTAGGGTGTGGAAAGTCCCCAGGCTCCCCAGCAGGCAGAAG
TATGCAAAGCATGCATCTCAATTAGTCAGCAACCAGGTGTGGAAAGTCCCCAGGCTCCCCAGCAGGCAGA
AGTATGCAAAGCATGCATCTCAATTAGTCAGCAACCATAGTCCCGCCCCTAACTCCGCCCATCCCGCCCC
TAACTCCGCCCAGTTCCGCCCATTCTCCGCCCCATGGCTGACTAATTTTTTTTATTTATGCAGAGGCCGA
GGCCGCCTCGGCCTCTGAGCTATTCCAGAAGTAGTGAGGAGGCTTTTTTGGAGGCCTAGGCTTTTGCAAA
GATCGATCAAGAGACAGGATGAGGATCGTTTCGCATGATTGAACAAGATGGATTGCACGCAGGTTCTCCG
GCCGCTTGGGTGGAGAGGCTATTCGGCTATGACTGGGCACAACAGACAATCGGCTGCTCTGATGCCGCCG
TGTTCCGGCTGTCAGCGCAGGGGCGCCCGGTTCTTTTTGTCAAGACCGACCTGTCCGGTGCCCTGAATGA
ACTGCAAGACGAGGCAGCGCGGCTATCGTGGCTGGCCACGACGGGCGTTCCTTGCGCAGCTGTGCTCGAC
GTTGTCACTGAAGCGGGAAGGGACTGGCTGCTATTGGGCGAAGTGCCGGGGCAGGATCTCCTGTCATCTC
ACCTTGCTCCTGCCGAGAAAGTATCCATCATGGCTGATGCAATGCGGCGGCTGCATACGCTTGATCCGGC
TACCTGCCCATTCGACCACCAAGCGAAACATCGCATCGAGCGAGCACGTACTCGGATGGAAGCCGGTCTT
GTCGATCAGGATGATCTGGACGAAGAGCATCAGGGGCTCGCGCCAGCCGAACTGTTCGCCAGGCTCAAGG
CGAGCATGCCCGACGGCGAGGATCTCGTCGTGACCCATGGCGATGCCTGCTTGCCGAATATCATGGTGGA
AAATGGCCGCTTTTCTGGATTCATCGACTGTGGCCGGCTGGGTGTGGCGGACCGCTATCAGGACATAGCG
TTGGCTACCCGTGATATTGCTGAAGAGCTTGGCGGCGAATGGGCTGACCGCTTCCTCGTGCTTTACGGTA
TCGCCGCTCCCGATTCGCAGCGCATCGCCTTCTATCGCCTTCTTGACGAGTTCTTCTGAGCGGGACTCTG
GGGTTCGAAATGACCGACCAAGCGACGCCCAACCTGCCATCACGAGATTTCGATTCCACCGCCGCCTTCT
ATGAAAGGTTGGGCTTCGGAATCGTTTTCCGGGACGCCGGCTGGATGATCCTCCAGCGCGGGGATCTCAT
GCTGGAGTTCTTCGCCCACCCTAGGGGGAGGCTAACTGAAACACGGAAGGAGACAATACCGGAAGGAACC
CGCGCTATGACGGCAATAAAAAGACAGAATAAAACGCACGGTGTTGGGTCGTTTGTTCATAAACGCGGGG
TTCGGTCCCAGGGCTGGCACTCTGTCGATACCCCACCGAGACCCCATTGGGGCCAATACGCCCGCGTTTC
TTCCTTTTCCCCACCCCACCCCCCAAGTTCGGGTGAAGGCCCAGGGCTCGCAGCCAACGTCGGGGCGGCA
GGCCCTGCCATAGCCTCAGGTTACTCATATATACTTTAGATTGATTTAAAACTTCATTTTTAATTTAAAA
GGATCTAGGTGAAGATCCTTTTTGATAATCTCATGACCAAAATCCCTTAACGTGAGTTTTCGTTCCACTG
AGCGTCAGACCCCGTAGAAAAGATCAAAGGATCTTCTTGAGATCCTTTTTTTCTGCGCGTAATCTGCTGC
TTGCAAACAAAAAAACCACCGCTACCAGCGGTGGTTTGTTTGCCGGATCAAGAGCTACCAACTCTTTTTC
CGAAGGTAACTGGCTTCAGCAGAGCGCAGATACCAAATACTGTTCTTCTAGTGTAGCCGTAGTTAGGCCA
CCACTTCAAGAACTCTGTAGCACCGCCTACATACCTCGCTCTGCTAATCCTGTTACCAGTGGCTGCTGCC
AGTGGCGATAAGTCGTGTCTTACCGGGTTGGACTCAAGACGATAGTTACCGGATAAGGCGCAGCGGTCGG
GCTGAACGGGGGGTTCGTGCACACAGCCCAGCTTGGAGCGAACGACCTACACCGAACTGAGATACCTACA
GCGTGAGCTATGAGAAAGCGCCACGCTTCCCGAAGGGAGAAAGGCGGACAGGTATCCGGTAAGCGGCAGG
GTCGGAACAGGAGAGCGCACGAGGGAGCTTCCAGGGGGAAACGCCTGGTATCTTTATAGTCCTGTCGGGT
TTCGCCACCTCTGACTTGAGCGTCGATTTTTGTGATGCTCGTCAGGGGGGCGGAGCCTATGGAAAAACGC
CAGCAACGCGGCCTTTTTACGGTTCCTGGCCTTTTGCTGGCCTTTTGCTCACATGTTCTTTCCTGCGTTA
TCCCCTGATTCTGTGGATAACCGTATTACCGCCATGCATTAGTTATTAATAGTAATCAATTACGGGGTCA
TTAGTTCATAGCCCATATATGGAGTTCCG
Features (pLannotate 1.2.2; 15 found; start..end, strand, type, name):
      1..304     +  enhancer       CMV enhancer: human cytomegalovirus immediate early enhancer
    305..508     +  promoter       CMV promoter: human cytomegalovirus (CMV) immediate early promoter
    553..1266    +  CDS            PS-CFP2: PS-CFP2 is a photoconvertible blue fluorescent protein, derived from Aequorea coerulescens.
   1282..4437    +  CDS            PTK2 (sequence partly withheld): FAK1_CHICK - Also known as FAK, FAK1. Experimental evidence at protein level: Swiss-Prot protein existence level 1. Non-receptor protein-tyrosine kinase that plays an essential role in regulating cell migration, adhesion, spreading, reorganization of the actin cytoskeleton, formation and disassembly of focal adhesions and cell protrusions, cell cycle progression, cell proliferation and apoptosis. Required for early embryonic development, embryonic angiogenesis, normal cardiomyocyte migration and proliferation, and normal heart development. Regulates axon growth and neuronal cell migration, axo
   4491..4575    +  CDS            large T antigen (fragment): large T antigen from SV40 (simian virus 40)
   4598..4719    +  polyA_signal   SV40 poly(A) signal: SV40 polyadenylation signal
   4753..5181    -  rep_origin     f1 ori (sequence partly withheld): f1 bacteriophage origin of replication; arrow indicates direction of (+) strand synthesis
   5208..5312    +  promoter       AmpR promoter: bla
   5314..5671    +  promoter       SV40 promoter: SV40 enhancer and early promoter
   5706..6500    +  CDS            NeoR/KanR: aminoglycoside phosphotransferase from Tn5; aph(3')-II (or nptII); confers resistance to neomycin, kanamycin, and G418 (Geneticin®)
   6521..6673    +  CDS            ble (fragment): BLE_KLEPN - Experimental evidence at protein level: Swiss-Prot protein existence level 1. Binding protein with a strong affinity to the bleomycin family of antibiotics. Binds to CL990; an antimitotic-antibiotic compound. From Klebsiella pneumoniae.
   6732..6779    +  polyA_signal   HSV TK poly(A) signal: herpes simplex virus thymidine kinase polyadenylation signal (Cole and Stacy, 1985)
   6870..6886    -  polyA_signal   bGH poly(A) signal (fragment): bovine growth hormone polyadenylation signal
   7108..7696    +  rep_origin     ori: high-copy-number ColE1/pMB1/pBR322/pUC origin of replication
   7811..7870    +  enhancer       CMV enhancer (fragment): human cytomegalovirus immediate early enhancer
