[The description below was written by a language model from this plasmid's Addgene catalogue record and pLannotate feature annotations shown in this document.]
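Description:
PS-CFP2-FAK-5 is a mammalian expression plasmid built on a PS-CFP2 backbone that produces chicken (G. gallus) focal adhesion kinase (FAK, the PTK2 gene product) fused to the photoswitchable fluorescent protein PS-CFP2. In the 7,870 nt sequenced record, the human cytomegalovirus immediate early enhancer and promoter drive a PS-CFP2 coding sequence followed, after a short linker-sized gap, by the full FAK open reading frame. This places the fluorescent protein at the N-terminus of the kinase. Transcripts are terminated by an SV40 polyadenylation signal. The small "large T antigen" fragment annotated just upstream of it most likely reflects SV40-derived sequence flanking that terminator rather than a functional coding element.

The plasmid replicates at high copy in E. coli from a ColE1/pUC-type origin and also carries an f1 phage origin. A single Tn5 aminoglycoside phosphotransferase gene (NeoR/KanR) serves both hosts. A bacterial bla-type promoter expresses it for kanamycin selection in bacteria, and the adjacent SV40 enhancer/early promoter, paired with an HSV TK polyadenylation signal, expresses it in mammalian cells for G418 selection of stable transfectants. The short ble and bGH poly(A) annotations are fragments and are probably incidental matches.

The stated purpose is localization imaging of focal adhesion kinase, a non-receptor tyrosine kinase involved in the assembly and turnover of focal adhesions, cell migration and spreading. PS-CFP2 is recorded with two spectral states (excitation/emission 400/468 nm and 490/511 nm), consistent with a cyan-to-green photoconversion. This lets a selected pool of the tagged FAK be optically marked and followed over time in living cells.
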