Addgene plasmid #57226: PS-CFP2-FAK-5
Purpose: Localization: Focal Adhesion Kinase, Excitation: 400 / 490, Emission: 468 / 511
Depositing lab: Michael Davidson. Depositing organization: Florida State University, Tallahassee.
Backbone
  Vector backbone: PS-CFP2
  Backbone size w/o insert (bp): 4750
  Vector type: Mammalian Expression
  Selectable markers: Neomycin (select with G418)
Growth in bacteria
  Bacterial resistance: Kanamycin, 50 μg/mL
  Growth temperature: 37°C
  Growth strain: DH5alpha
  Copy number: High Copy
Gene/Insert
  Gene/Insert name: FAK (alt name: NM_205435)
  Species: G. gallus (chicken)
  Promoter: CMV
  Tag / fusion protein: PS-CFP2
  Cloning method: Unknown
  Sequencing primers: 5′ CMV-F; 3′ SV40pA-R
Terms and licenses: Academic/Nonprofit Terms; Industry Terms
Depositor comments: . Excitation = 400 / 490; Emission = 468 / 511
How to cite: PS-CFP2-FAK-5 was a gift from Michael Davidson (Addgene plasmid # 57226 ; http://n2t.net/addgene:57226 ; RRID:Addgene_57226)
