>Addgene plasmid #57226 | PS-CFP2-FAK-5 | depositor partial sequence | sequence record 88365 | insert sequence
AGATCCGCTAGCGCTACCGGTCGCCACCATGAGCAAGGGCGCCGAGCTGTTCACCGGCATCGTGCCCATC
CTGATCGAGCTGAATGGCGATGTGAATGGCCACAAGTTCAGCGTGAGCGGCGAGGGCGAGGGCGATGCCA
CCTACGGCAAGCTGACCCTGAAGTTCATCTGCACCACCGGCAAGCTGCCTGTGCCCTGGCCCACCCTGGT
GGCCACCCTGAGCTACGGCGTGCAGTGCTTCTCACGCTACCCCGATCACATGAAGCAGCACGACTTCTTC
AAGAGCGCCATGCCTGAGGGCTACATCCAGGAGCGCACCATCTTCTTCGAGGATGACGGCAACTACAAGA
CGCGCGCCGAGGTGAAGTTCGAGGGCGATACCCTGGTGAGTCGCATCGAGCTGACCGGCACTGATTTCAA
GGAGGATGGCAACATCCTGGGCAATAAGATGGAGTACAACTACAACGCCACCAATGTGTACATCGTGGCC
GACAAGGCCAGGAATGGCATCAAGGTGAACTTCAAGGTCCGCCACAACATCAAGGATGGCAGCGTGCAGC
TGGCCGACCACTACCAGCAGAATACCCCCATCGGCGATGGCCCTGTGCTGCTGCCCGATAACCACTACCT
GTCCACCCAGAGCGCCCTGTCCAAGGACCCCAACGAGAAGCGCGATCACATGATCTACCTCGAGTTCGTG
ACCGCCGCCGCCATCACCCACGGCATGGATGAGCTGTACAAGTCCGGACTCAGATCTATGGCAGCAGCTT
ACCTTGATCCAAACTTGAATCATACACCAAGTTCAAGTGCAAAGACGCACCTCGGTACTGGGATGGAGCG
TTCCCCGGGGGCCATGGAGCGAGTCCTAAAGGTTTTTCACTACTTTGAAAACAGCAGCGAGCCAACGACG
TGGGCCAGCATTATCCGGCATGGAGATGCTACTGATGTTCGAGGCATAATACAGAAGATTGTGGACTGTC
ACAAAGTGAAAAATGTGGCCTGCTATGGGTTGCGACTCAGTCATCTGCAGTCTGAGGAGGTTCACTGGCT
GCACCTGGACATGGGGGTATCCAATGTGAGAGAGAAATTTGAACTAGCACATCCTCCAGAAGAATGGAAA
TATGAACTGAGAATTCGGTACCTGCCC
[369 nt withheld, positions 1148-1516]
GACAAGGAATGCTTCAAGTGTGCCCTTGGTTCAAGCTGGATTATTTCAGTGGAGCTGGCAATTGGCCCAG
AGGAAGGAATCAGCTACCTTACAGACAAGGGTGCAAATCCAACTCACCTGGCAGATTTTAATCAAGTACA
AACTATTCAGTATTCAAACAGTGAAGACAAGGACAGAAAAGGGATGTTGCAACTGAAGATAGCTGGTGCA
CCTGAGCCTCTGACAGTGACAGCACCATCCTTAACCATTGCAGAGAATATGGCTGACTTGATAGACGGAT
ACTGCCGACTGGTGAATGGAGCCACGCAATCTTTTATTATCAGGCCACAGAAAGAAGGTGAAAGAGCTTT
ACCATCAATACCAAAGCTGGCCAACAATGAGAAGCAAGGAGTAAGGTCGCACACAGTCTCTGTATCAGAA
ACAGATGACTATGCAGAGATAATAGATGAAGAAGATACTTATACAATGCCATCAACCAGAGATTATGAAA
TTCAAAGGGAGAGAATTGAACTGGGGCGCTGCATTGGTGAAGGACAGTTTGGAGATGTGCACCAAGGAAT
TTACATGAGTCCGGAAAATCCAGCTATGGCTGTAGCAATCAAAACATGTAAAAACTGCACCTCAGACAGC
GTTAGAGAAAAGTTCCTACAAGAAGCCTTAACAATGCGTCAGTTTGATCATCCTCACATTGTGAAGCTCA
TTGGAGTTATTACAGAAAACCCAGTGTGGATAATCATGGAGCTCTGTACACTTGGAGAGTTGAGATCGTT
TCTGCAAGTAAGAAAATTCAGCTTGGACCTGGCCTCCCTCATCCTCTACGCTTACCAGCTTAGCACAGCA
CTTGCTTACCTAGAGAGCAAAAGATTTGTACATAGAGATATTGCTGCTAGGAACGTGCTGGTATCTGCCA
CTGACTGTGTGAAATTGGGTGACTTTGGCTTATCCCGATACATGGAAGACAGTACTTACTATAAAGCTTC
CAAAGGAAAGTTACCTATCAAATGGATGGCTCCAGAGTCAATCAACTTCCGACGGTTTACCTCAGCAAGC
GATGTGTGGATGTTTGGTGTGTGTATGTGGGAGATCCTGATGCATGGGGTAAAGCCCTTCCAGGGAGTGA
AAAATAATGATGTTATTGGTCGGATTGAGAACGGTGAGCGGCTCCCCATGCCTCCGAACTGCCCTCCCAC
CCTCTACAGCCTTATGACCAAGTGCTGGGCATACGACCCTAGTAGACGACCCAGGTTTACTGAACTTAAA
GCACAACTCAGTACAATACTGGAGGAGGAGAAGCTGCAGCAAGAGGAACGAATGAGAATGGAATCCAGGC
GACAAGTCACAGTATCCTGGGACTCAGGAGGATCAGATGAAGCTCCTCCCAAGCCCAGCAGGCCTGGTTA
CCCCAGCCCAAGGTCCAGTGAAGGGTTTTATCCGAGTCCTCAGCATATGGTACAGCCAAATCACTACCAG
GTATCTGGCTACTCTGGTTCTCATGGGATACCAGCCATGGCAGGCAGCATTTATCCTGGGCAAGCTTCTC
TCTTGGATCAAACAGATTCCTGGAACCATCGACCTCAGGAAGTATCAGCATGGCAGCCAAACATGGAGGA
TTCGGGCACTTTGGATGTACGAGGAATGGGGCAGGTTCTGCCCACACATCTCATGGAGGAGAGGTTAATA
AGACAACAGCAAGAGATGGAAGAAGATCAACGCTGGCTTGAGAAAGAGGAACGATTCCTGGTAATGAAAC
CTGATGTGCGGCTCTCCAGAGGCAGCATTGAACGGGAGGACGGAGGTCTCCAGGGCCCAGCTGGTAACCA
GCACATATATCAGCCTGTGGGTAAACCAGATCATGCCGCTCCACCAAAGAAGCCCCCTCGCCCTGGAGCC
CCCCACTTGGGCAGCCTCGCGAGCCTGAACAGCCCCGTGGACAGCTACAACGAAGGCGTGAAGATCAAGC
CACAGGAAATCAGCCCTCCTCCTACGGCCAACCTGGACCGCTCCAATGACAAAGTCTATGAGAATGTAAC
CGGGCTGGTGAAAGCTGTCATAGAGATGTCCAGTAAAATACAGCCAGCTCCGCCAGAGGAGTACGTGCCC
ATGGTAAAGGAGGTTGGCTTGGCGCTGAGAACCTTGCTAGCAACAGTGGATGAGTCGCTGCCAGTGCTTC
CTGCAAGCACCCACAGAGAGATTGAGATGGCCCAGAAACTGCTGAACTCTGACCTGGCTGAGCTCATTAA
CAAGATGAAGCTGGCCCAGCAGTACGTCATGACCAGCCTGCAGCAGGAGTACAAGAAGCAAATGCTGACG
GCTGCTCACGCTCTGGCTGTGGATGCCAAGAACTTGCTGGATGTCATCGATCAAGCCAGACTGAAAATGA
TCAGCCAGTCCAGGCCCACTAAGCTGCCGTAGCCGAATTCTGCAGATGGGATCCACCGGATCTAGATAAC
TGATCATAAT
